Addgene plasmid #84997: pFLAG-CMV2-Hsp27-S15A/S78A/S82A
Purpose: Hsp27 expression plasmid
Depositing lab: Ugo Moens. Depositing organization: University of Tromso.
Backbone
  Vector backbone: pFLAG-CMVTM-2
  Vector type: Mammalian Expression
Growth in bacteria
  Bacterial resistance: Ampicillin, 100 μg/mL
  Growth temperature: 37°C
  Growth strain: DH5alpha
  Copy number: High Copy
Gene/Insert
  Gene/Insert name: Hsp27
  Species: H. sapiens (human)
  Mutation: Serine 15 and 78 and 82 mutated to Alanine
  Entrez Gene: HSPB1 (a.k.a. CMT2F, HEL-S-102, HMN2B, HMND3, HS.76067, HSP27, HSP28, Hsp25, SRP27)
  Promoter: CMV
  Tag / fusion protein: Flag (N terminal on backbone)
  Cloning method: Unknown
  Sequencing primers: 5′ CMV-F; 3′ hGH-pA-R
Terms and licenses: Academic/Nonprofit Terms; Industry Terms: Not Available to Industry
Depositor comments: The pFLAG-CMV2-Hsp27 wild-type plasmid was obtained from Dr. Park and is described by Park KJ, Gaynor RB, Kwak YT. J Biol Chem 2003; 278:35272-35278. PMID:12829720
How to cite: pFLAG-CMV2-Hsp27-S15A/S78A/S82A was a gift from Ugo Moens (Addgene plasmid # 84997 ; http://n2t.net/addgene:84997 ; RRID:Addgene_84997)
