[The description below was written by a language model from this plasmid's Addgene catalogue record, the feature table of its GenBank file and pLannotate feature annotations shown in this document.]
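Description:
pFLAG-CMV2-Hsp27-S15A/S78A/S82A is a mammalian expression plasmid of about 5.3 kb, built on the pFLAG-CMV-2 backbone, that produces an N-terminally FLAG-tagged mutant of human Hsp27 (HSPB1). In bacteria it is maintained as a high-copy plasmid through a ColE1/pUC-type origin and selected with ampicillin via the β-lactamase gene. An f1 origin is also present, along with remnants of a lac/lacZα region and a T7 promoter carried over from the cloning backbone. No mammalian selection marker is annotated. The SV40 enhancer/early promoter region downstream of the expression cassette is not followed by any annotated drug-resistance gene, so the plasmid appears suited mainly to transient transfection.

The expression cassette consists of the human cytomegalovirus immediate-early enhancer and promoter, a short FLAG epitope sequence supplied by the backbone, residual polylinker sequence, the HSPB1 open reading frame, and the human growth hormone polyadenylation signal. The automated annotation labels the tag as a fragment of 3xFLAG. The partial 918 bp GenBank record, which annotates only this one feature, identifies it as a single FLAG tag followed by an enterokinase cleavage site, in line with the catalogue entry. The insert carries alanine substitutions at serines 15, 78 and 82, the well-known phosphorylation sites of Hsp27, so the encoded protein should act as a non-phosphorylatable variant. According to the record, it derives from a wild-type pFLAG-CMV2-Hsp27 plasmid. The stated purpose is simply Hsp27 expression. A construct of this kind is typically compared with the wild-type protein to study how phosphorylation affects this small heat shock chaperone, with the FLAG tag allowing detection or immunoprecipitation.
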