Features (pLannotate 1.2.2; 17 found; start..end, strand, type, name):
      4..158     -  CDS            lacZα (fragment): LacZα fragment of β-galactosidase; lacZ fragment
    318..697     +  enhancer       CMV enhancer: human cytomegalovirus immediate early enhancer
    699..898     +  promoter       CMV promoter: human cytomegalovirus (CMV) immediate early promoter
    934..954     +  CDS            3xFLAG (fragment): three tandem FLAG® epitope tags
   1001..1018    -  misc_feature   MCS (fragment): pUC18/19 multiple cloning site
   1022..1636    +  CDS            HSPB1 (sequence partly withheld): HSPB1_HUMAN - Also known as HSP27, HSP28. Experimental evidence at protein level: Swiss-Prot protein existence level 1. Small heat shock protein which functions as a molecular chaperone probably maintaining denatured proteins in a folding- competent state (PubMed:10383393, PubMed:20178975). Plays a role in stress resistance and actin organization (PubMed:19166925). Through its molecular chaperone activity may regulate numerous biological processes including the phosphorylation and the axonal transport of neurofilament proteins (PubMed:23728742). From Homo sapiens (Human).
   1658..2280    +  polyA_signal   hGH poly(A) signal: human growth hormone polyadenylation signal
   2309..2638    +  promoter       SV40 promoter: SV40 enhancer and early promoter
   2677..2695    -  promoter       T7 promoter: promoter for bacteriophage T7 RNA polymerase
   2733..2749    -  protein_bind   lac operator: The lac repressor binds to the lac operator to inhibit transcription in E. coli. This inhibition can be relieved by adding lactose or isopropyl-β-D-thiogalactopyranoside (IPTG). lac repressor encoded by lacI
   2757..2787    -  promoter       lac promoter: promoter for the E. coli lac operon
   2802..2823    -  protein_bind   CAP binding site: CAP binding activates transcription in the presence of cAMP. E. coli catabolite activator protein
   2836..2928    -  CDS            lacI (fragment): lac repressor; lacI; The lac repressor binds to the lac operator to inhibit transcription in E. coli. This inhibition can be relieved by adding lactose or isopropyl-β-D-thiogalactopyranoside (IPTG).
   3111..3699    -  rep_origin     ori: high-copy-number ColE1/pMB1/pBR322/pUC origin of replication
   3870..4730    -  CDS            AmpR: β-lactamase; bla; confers resistance to ampicillin, carbenicillin, and related antibiotics
   4731..4835    -  promoter       AmpR promoter: bla
   4862..5290    +  rep_origin     f1 ori (sequence partly withheld): f1 bacteriophage origin of replication; arrow indicates direction of (+) strand synthesis
>Addgene plasmid #84997 | pFLAG-CMV2-Hsp27-S15A/S78A/S82A | addgene full sequence | sequence record 167732 | Addgene Assembled Sequence
CCATTCGCCATTCAGGCTGCGCAACTGTTGGGAAGGGCGATCGGTGCGGGCCTCTTCGCTATTACGCCAG
CTGGCGAAAGGGGGATGTGCTGCAAGGCGATTAAGTTGGGTAACGCCAGGGTTTTCCCAGTCACGACGTT
GTAAAACGACGGCCAGTGCCAAGCTGATCTATACATTGAATCAATATTGGCAATTAGCCATATTAGTCAT
TGGTTATATAGCATAAATCAATATTGGCTATTGGCCATTGCATACGTTGTATCTATATCATAATATGTAC
ATTTATATTGGCTCATGTCCAATATGACCGCCATGTTGACATTGATTATTGACTAGTTATTAATAGTAAT
CAATTACGGGGTCATTAGTTCATAGCCCATATATGGAGTTCCGCGTTACATAACTTACGGTAAATGGCCC
GCCTGGCTGACCGCCCAACGACCCCCGCCCATTGACGTCAATAATGACGTATGTTCCCATAGTAACGCCA
ATAGGGACTTTCCATTGACGTCAATGGGTGGAGTATTTACGGTAAACTGCCCACTTGGCAGTACATCAAG
TGTATCATATGCCAAGTCCGCCCCCTATTGACGTCAATGACGGTAAATGGCCCGCCTGGCATTATGCCCA
GTACATGACCTTACGGGACTTTCCTACTTGGCAGTACATCTACGTATTAGTCATCGCTATTACCATGGTG
ATGCGGTTTTGGCAGTACACCAATGGGCGTGGATAGCGGTTTGACTCACGGGGATTTCCAAGTCTCCACC
CCATTGACGTCAATGGGAGTTTGTTTTGGCACCAAAATCAACGGGACTTTCCAAAATGTCGTAATAACCC
CGCCCCGTTGACGCAAATGGGCGGTAGGCGTGTACGGTGGGAGGTCTATATAAGCAGAGCTCGTTTAGTG
AACCGTCAGAATTGATCTACCATGGACTACAAAGACGATGACGACAAGCTTGCGGCCGCGAATTCATCGA
TAGATCTGATATCGGTACCAGTCGACTCTAGAGGATCCAGCATGACCGAGCGCCGCGTCCCCTTCTCGCT
CCTGCGGGGCCCCGCGTGGGACCCCTTCCGCGACTGGTACCCGCATAGCCGCCTCTTCGACCAGGCCTTC
GGGCTGCCCCGGCTGCCGGAGGAGTGGTCGCAGTGGTTAGGCGGCAGCAGCTGGCCAGGCTACGTGCGCC
CCCTGCCCCCCGCCGCCATCGAGAGCCCCGCAGTGGCCGCGCCCGCCTACAGCCGCGCGCTCGCGCGGCA
ACTCGCGAGC
[264 nt withheld, positions 1271-1534]
CTAGCCACGCAGTCCAACGAGATCACCATCCCAGTCACCTTCGAGTCGCGGGCCCAGCTTGGGGGCCCAG
AAGCTGCAAAATCCGATGAGACTGCCGCCAAGTAAAGCCTTAGCCCGGATCCCGGGTGGCATCCCTGTGA
CCCCTCCCCAGTGCCTCTCCTGGCCCTGGAAGTTGCCACTCCAGTGCCCACCAGCCTTGTCCTAATAAAA
TTAAGTTGCATCATTTTGTCTGACTAGGTGTCCTTCTATAATATTATGGGGTGGAGGGGGGTGGTATGGA
GCAAGGGGCAAGTTGGGAAGACAACCTGTAGGGCCTGCGGGGTCTATTGGGAACCAAGCTGGAGTGCAGT
GGCACAATCTTGGCTCACTGCAATCTCCGCCTCCTGGGTTCAAGCGATTCTCCTGCCTCAGCCTCCCGAG
TTGTTGGGATTCCAGGCATGCATGACCAGGCTCAGCTAATTTTTGTTTTTTTGGTAGAGACGGGGTTTCA
CCATATTGGCCAGGCTGGTCTCCAACTCCTAATCTCAGGTGATCTACCCACCTTGGCCTCCCAAATTGCT
GGGATTACAGGCGTGAACCACTGCTCCCTTCCCTGTCCTTCTGATTTTAAAATAACTATACCAGCAGGAG
GACGTCCAGACACAGCATAGGCTACCTGGCCATGCCCAACCGGTGGGACATTTGAGTTGCTTGCTTGGCA
CTGTCCTCTCATGCGTTGGGTCCACTCAGTAGATGCCTGTTGAATTGGGTACGCGGCCAGCTTGGCTGTG
GAATGTGTGTCAGTTAGGGTGTGGAAAGTCCCCAGGCTCCCCAGCAGGCAGAAGTATGCAAAGCATGCAT
CTCAATTAGTCAGCAACCAGGTGTGGAAAGTCCCCAGGCTCCCCAGCAGGCAGAAGTATGCAAAGCATGC
ATCTCAATTAGTCAGCAACCATAGTCCCGCCCCTAACTCCGCCCATCCCGCCCCTAACTCCGCCCAGTTC
CGCCCATTCTCCGCCCCATGGCTGACTAATTTTTTTTATTTATGCAGAGGCCGAGGCCGCCTCGGCCTCT
GAGCTATTCCAGAAGTAGTGAGGAGGCTTTTTTGGAGGCCTAGGCTTTTGCAAAAAGCTCCTCGAGGAAC
TGAAAAACCAGAAAGTTAATTCCCTATAGTGAGTCGTATTAAATTCGTAATCATGTCATAGCTGTTTCCT
GTGTGAAATTGTTATCCGCTCACAATTCCACACAACATACGAGCCGGAAGCATAAAGTGTAAAGCCTGGG
GTGCCTAATGAGTGAGCTAACTCACATTAATTGCGTTGCGCTCACTGCCCGCTTTCCAGTCGGGAAACCT
GTCGTGCCAGCTGCATTAATGAATCGGCCAACGCGCGGGGAGAGGCGGTTTGCGTATTGGGCGCTCTTCC
GCTTCCTCGCTCACTGACTCGCTGCGCTCGGTCGTTCGGCTGCGGCGAGCGGTATCAGCTCACTCAAAGG
CGGTAATACGGTTATCCACAGAATCAGGGGATAACGCAGGAAAGAACATGTGAGCAAAAGGCCAGCAAAA
GGCCAGGAACCGTAAAAAGGCCGCGTTGCTGGCGTTTTTCCATAGGCTCCGCCCCCCTGACGAGCATCAC
AAAAATCGACGCTCAAGTCAGAGGTGGCGAAACCCGACAGGACTATAAAGATACCAGGCGTTTCCCCCTG
GAAGCTCCCTCGTGCGCTCTCCTGTTCCGACCCTGCCGCTTACCGGATACCTGTCCGCCTTTCTCCCTTC
GGGAAGCGTGGCGCTTTCTCATAGCTCACGCTGTAGGTATCTCAGTTCGGTGTAGGTCGTTCGCTCCAAG
CTGGGCTGTGTGCACGAACCCCCCGTTCAGCCCGACCGCTGCGCCTTATCCGGTAACTATCGTCTTGAGT
CCAACCCGGTAAGACACGACTTATCGCCACTGGCAGCAGCCACTGGTAACAGGATTAGCAGAGCGAGGTA
TGTAGGCGGTGCTACAGAGTTCTTGAAGTGGTGGCCTAACTACGGCTACACTAGAAGAACAGTATTTGGT
ATCTGCGCTCTGCTGAAGCCAGTTACCTTCGGAAAAAGAGTTGGTAGCTCTTGATCCGGCAAACAAACCA
CCGCTGGTAGCGGTGGTTTTTTTGTTTGCAAGCAGCAGATTACGCGCAGAAAAAAAGGATCTCAAGAAGA
TCCTTTGATCTTTTCTACGGGGTCTGACGCTCAGTGGAACGAAAACTCACGTTAAGGGATTTTGGTCATG
AGATTATCAAAAAGGATCTTCACCTAGATCCTTTTAAATTAAAAATGAAGTTTTAAATCAATCTAAAGTA
TATATGAGTAAACTTGGTCTGACAGTTACCAATGCTTAATCAGTGAGGCACCTATCTCAGCGATCTGTCT
ATTTCGTTCATCCATAGTTGCCTGACTCCCCGTCGTGTAGATAACTACGATACGGGAGGGCTTACCATCT
GGCCCCAGTGCTGCAATGATACCGCGAGACCCACGCTCACCGGCTCCAGATTTATCAGCAATAAACCAGC
CAGCCGGAAGGGCCGAGCGCAGAAGTGGTCCTGCAACTTTATCCGCCTCCATCCAGTCTATTAATTGTTG
CCGGGAAGCTAGAGTAAGTAGTTCGCCAGTTAATAGTTTGCGCAACGTTGTTGCCATTGCTACAGGCATC
GTGGTGTCACGCTCGTCGTTTGGTATGGCTTCATTCAGCTCCGGTTCCCAACGATCAAGGCGAGTTACAT
GATCCCCCATGTTGTGCAAAAAAGCGGTTAGCTCCTTCGGTCCTCCGATCGTTGTCAGAAGTAAGTTGGC
CGCAGTGTTATCACTCATGGTTATGGCAGCACTGCATAATTCTCTTACTGTCATGCCATCCGTAAGATGC
TTTTCTGTGACTGGTGAGTACTCAACCAAGTCATTCTGAGAATAGTGTATGCGGCGACCGAGTTGCTCTT
GCCCGGCGTCAATACGGGATAATACCGCGCCACATAGCAGAACTTTAAAAGTGCTCATCATTGGAAAACG
TTCTTCGGGGCGAAAACTCTCAAGGATCTTACCGCTGTTGAGATCCAGTTCGATGTAACCCACTCGTGCA
CCCAACTGATCTTCAGCATCTTTTACTTTCACCAGCGTTTCTGGGTGAGCAAAAACAGGAAGGCAAAATG
CCGCAAAAAAGGGAATAAGGGCGACACGGAAATGTTGAATACTCATACTCTTCCTTTTTCAATATTATTG
AAGCATTTATCAGGGTTATTGTCTCATGAGCGGATACATATTTGAATGTATTTAGAAAAATAAACAAATA
GGGGTTCCGCGCACATTTCCCCGAAAAGTGCCACCTG
[124 nt withheld, positions 4862-4985]
C
[91 nt withheld, positions 4987-5077]
A
[49 nt withheld, positions 5079-5127]
CCTTTGACGTTGGAGTCCACGTTCTTT
[37 nt withheld, positions 5155-5191]
ACCCTATCTCGGTCTATTCTTTTGATTTATAAGGGATTTTGCCGATTTCGGCCTATTGGTTAAAAAATGA
GCTGATTTAACAAAAATTTAACGCGAATTTTAACAAAATATTAACGCTTACAATTT
