LOCUS       Exported 918 bp ds-DNA linear SYN 03-JUL-2021
DEFINITION  Hsp27 expression plasmid.
ACCESSION   .
VERSION     .
KEYWORDS    pFLAG-CMV2-Hsp27-S15A/S78A/S82A
SOURCE      synthetic DNA construct
  ORGANISM  synthetic DNA construct
REFERENCE   1 (bases 1 to 918)
  TITLE     Moens lab plasmids
REFERENCE   2 (bases 1 to 918)
  AUTHORS   .
  TITLE     Direct Submission
  JOURNAL   Exported Jul 3, 2021 from SnapGene Server 1.1.58
            http://www.snapgene.com
FEATURES             Location/Qualifiers
     source          1..918
                     /organism="synthetic DNA construct"
                     /mol_type="other DNA"
     CDS             43..66
                     /codon_start=1
                     /product="FLAG(R) epitope tag, followed by an enterokinase
                     cleavage site"
                     /label=FLAG
                     /translation="DYKDDDDK"
ORIGIN
        1 agcagagctc gtttagtgaa ccgtcagaat tgatctacca tggactacaa agacgatgac
       61 gacaagcttg cggccgcgaa ttcatcgata gatctgatat cggtaccagt cgactctaga
      121 ggatccagca tgaccgagcg ccgcgtcccc ttctcgctcc tgcggggccc cgcgtgggac
      181 cccttccgcg actggtaccc gcatagccgc ctcttcgacc aggccttcgg gctgccccgg
      241 ctgccggagg agtggtcgca gtggttaggc ggcagcagct ggccaggcta cgtgcgcccc
      301 ctgccccccg ccgccatcga gagccccgca gtggccgcgc ccgcctacag ccgcgcgctc
      361 gcgcggcaac tcgcgagcnn nnnnnnnnnn nnnnnnnnnn nnnnnnnnnn nnnnnnnnnn
      421 nnnnnnnnnn nnnnnnnnnn nnnnnnnnnn nnnnnnnnnn nnnnnnnnnn nnnnnnnnnn
      481 nnnnnnnnnn nnnnnnnnnn nnnnnnnnnn nnnnnnnnnn nnnnnnnnnn nnnnnnnnnn
      541 nnnnnnnnnn nnnnnnnnnn nnnnnnnnnn nnnnnnnnnn nnnnnnnnnn nnnnnnnnnn
      601 nnnnnnnnnn nnnnnnnnnn nnnnnnnnnn nnnnnnnnnn nnctagccac gcagtccaac
      661 gagatcacca tcccagtcac cttcgagtcg cgggcccagc ttgggggccc agaagctgca
      721 aaatccgatg agactgccgc caagtaaagc cttagcccgg atcccgggtg gcatccctgt
      781 gacccctccc cagtgcctct cctggccctg gaagttgcca ctccagtgcc caccagcctt
      841 gtcctaataa aattaagttg catcattttg tctgactagg tgtccttcta taatattatg
      901 gggtggaggg gggtggta
//
