>Addgene plasmid #84997 | pFLAG-CMV2-Hsp27-S15A/S78A/S82A | addgene partial sequence | sequence record 167731 | hGH-PA-R 5'-CCAGCTTGGTTCCCAATAGA-3'
CTTCCCAACTTGCCCCTTGCTCCATACCACCCCCCTCCACCCCATAATATTATAGAAGGACACCTAGTCA
GACAAAATGATGCAACTTAATTTTATTAGGACAAGGCTGGTGGGCACTGGAGTGGCAACTTCCAGGGCCA
GGAGAGGCACTGGGGAGGGGTCACAGGGATGCCACCCGGGATCCGGGCTAAGGCTTTACTTGGCGGCAGT
CTCATCGGATTTTGCAGCTTCTGGGCCCCCAAGCTGGGCCCGCGACTCGAAGGTGACTGGGATGGTGATC
TCGTTGGACTGCGTGGCTAG
[264 nt withheld, positions 301-564]
GCTCGCGAGTTGCCGCGCGAGCGCGCGGCTGTAGGCGGGCGCGGCCACTGCGGGGCTCTCGATGGCGGCG
GGGGGCAGGGGGCGCACGTAGCCTGGCCAGCTGCTGCCGCCTAACCACTGCGACCACTCCTCCGGCAGCC
GGGGCAGCCCGAAGGCCTGGTCGAAGAGGCGGCTATGCGGGTACCAGTCGCGGAAGGGGTCCCACGCGGG
GCCCCGCAGGAGCGAGAAGGGGACGCGGCGCTCGGTCATGCTGGATCCTCTAGAGTCGACTGGTACCGAT
ATCAGATCTATCGATGAATTCGCGGCCGCAAGCTTGTCGTCATCGTCTTTGTAGTCCATGGTAGATCAAT
TCTGACGGTTCACTAAACGAGCTCTGCTTATATAGACCTCCCACCGTACACGCCTACCGCCCATTTGCGT
CAACGGGGC
